Addgene plasmid #160834: pXWS20Ptet2
Purpose: 20 repeats of Ptet2 sponge
Depositing lab: Baojun Wang. Depositing organization: University of Edinburgh. Publication: Synthetic protein-binding DNA sponge as a tool to tune gene expression and mitigate protein toxicity. Wan X, Pinto F, Yu L, Wang B. Nat Commun. 2020 Nov 24;11(1):5961. doi: 10.1038/s41467-020-19552-9. PubMed 33235249.
Backbone
  Vector backbone: pSB3K3
  Backbone size w/o insert (bp): 2672
  Vector type: Synthetic Biology
Growth in bacteria
  Bacterial resistance: Kanamycin, 50 μg/mL
  Growth temperature: 30°C
  Growth strain: NEB Stable
  Copy number: Low Copy
Gene/Insert
  Gene/Insert name: (20 X Ptet2)-t
  Species: Synthetic
  Insert size (bp): 2545
  Promoter: Ptet2
  Cloning method: Restriction Enzyme; 5′ cloning site EcoRI (not destroyed); 3′ cloning site PstI (not destroyed)
  Sequencing primers: 5′ TGCCACCTGACGTCTAAGAA; 3′ ATTACCGCCTTTGAGTGAGC
Terms and licenses: Academic/Nonprofit Terms; Industry Terms: Not Available to Industry
Depositor comments: This plasmid may be prone to recombination. It is recommended to screen multiple DNA preparations from cultures started from single colonies.
How to cite: pXWS20Ptet2 was a gift from Baojun Wang (Addgene plasmid # 160834 ; http://n2t.net/addgene:160834 ; RRID:Addgene_160834)
