[The description below was written by a language model from this plasmid's Addgene catalogue record and pLannotate feature annotations shown in this document.]
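Description:
pXWS20Ptet2 is a bacterial synthetic-biology plasmid built on the BioBrick backbone pSB3K3. It carries an array of twenty tandem copies of the Ptet2 promoter that serves as a protein-binding DNA "sponge". The 5.2 kb plasmid replicates from a p15A origin, which is compatible with ColE1-type plasmids, and the record lists it as low copy. Selection is by kanamycin through the aph(3')-Ia aminoglycoside phosphotransferase gene. The annotation also picks up short fragments resembling bom, the RSF origin and β-lactamase. These appear to be backbone remnants rather than functional elements.

The insert of about 2.5 kb sits between the BioBrick prefix and suffix, cloned via EcoRI and PstI sites that remain intact. The feature table shows twenty regularly spaced units, each annotated as a pair of adjacent PLtetO-1 promoter fragments, meaning a lambda PL-derived promoter bearing tet operator sites. The array is followed by the rrnB T1 and T7Te terminators (the "t" in the insert name), and another putative terminator lies upstream of the prefix. No coding sequence is annotated downstream of the promoters, so the array works as a set of decoy operator sites rather than an expression cassette. By general knowledge of tet operators, the titrated protein would be the TetR repressor, although the record does not name it.

According to the associated publication title, such sponges are used to tune gene expression and to mitigate protein toxicity. The depositor notes that the highly repetitive array may be prone to recombination. This is consistent with its propagation in a recombination-deficient stable cloning strain.
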