Features (pLannotate 1.2.2; 50 found; start..end, strand, type, name):
    141..956     -  CDS            KanR: aminoglycoside phosphotransferase; aph(3')-Ia; confers resistance to kanamycin in bacteria or G418 (Geneticin®) in eukaryotes
   1283..1309    +  misc_feature   bom (fragment): basis of mobility region from pBR322
   1408..1463    -  rep_origin     RSF ori (fragment): Plasmids containing the RSF 1030 origin of replication can be propagated in E. coli cells that contain additional plasmids with compatible origins.
   1551..2095    -  rep_origin     p15A ori: Plasmids containing the medium-copy-number p15A origin of replication can be propagated in E. coli cells that contain a second plasmid with the ColE1 origin.
   2261..2506    -  CDS            bla(M) (fragment): β-lactamase lacking the signal sequence; bla(M); allows cytosolic expression of β-lactamase
   2585..2628    -  terminator     bacterial terminator: putative bacterial transcription terminator
   2631..2652    +  misc_feature   BioBrick prefix: BioBrick prefix for parts that do not start with "ATG"
   2674..2692    +  promoter       PLtetO-1 promoter (fragment): modified phage lambda PL promoter with tet operator sites (Lutz and Bujard, 1997)
   2693..2748    +  promoter       PLtetO-1 promoter (fragment): modified phage lambda PL promoter with tet operator sites (Lutz and Bujard, 1997)
   2794..2812    +  promoter       PLtetO-1 promoter (fragment): modified phage lambda PL promoter with tet operator sites (Lutz and Bujard, 1997)
   2813..2868    +  promoter       PLtetO-1 promoter (fragment): modified phage lambda PL promoter with tet operator sites (Lutz and Bujard, 1997)
   2914..2932    +  promoter       PLtetO-1 promoter (fragment): modified phage lambda PL promoter with tet operator sites (Lutz and Bujard, 1997)
   2933..2988    +  promoter       PLtetO-1 promoter (fragment): modified phage lambda PL promoter with tet operator sites (Lutz and Bujard, 1997)
   3034..3052    +  promoter       PLtetO-1 promoter (fragment): modified phage lambda PL promoter with tet operator sites (Lutz and Bujard, 1997)
   3053..3108    +  promoter       PLtetO-1 promoter (fragment): modified phage lambda PL promoter with tet operator sites (Lutz and Bujard, 1997)
   3154..3172    +  promoter       PLtetO-1 promoter (fragment): modified phage lambda PL promoter with tet operator sites (Lutz and Bujard, 1997)
   3173..3228    +  promoter       PLtetO-1 promoter (fragment): modified phage lambda PL promoter with tet operator sites (Lutz and Bujard, 1997)
   3278..3296    +  promoter       PLtetO-1 promoter (fragment): modified phage lambda PL promoter with tet operator sites (Lutz and Bujard, 1997)
   3297..3352    +  promoter       PLtetO-1 promoter (fragment): modified phage lambda PL promoter with tet operator sites (Lutz and Bujard, 1997)
   3398..3416    +  promoter       PLtetO-1 promoter (fragment): modified phage lambda PL promoter with tet operator sites (Lutz and Bujard, 1997)
   3417..3472    +  promoter       PLtetO-1 promoter (fragment): modified phage lambda PL promoter with tet operator sites (Lutz and Bujard, 1997)
   3518..3536    +  promoter       PLtetO-1 promoter (fragment): modified phage lambda PL promoter with tet operator sites (Lutz and Bujard, 1997)
   3537..3592    +  promoter       PLtetO-1 promoter (fragment): modified phage lambda PL promoter with tet operator sites (Lutz and Bujard, 1997)
   3638..3656    +  promoter       PLtetO-1 promoter (fragment): modified phage lambda PL promoter with tet operator sites (Lutz and Bujard, 1997)
   3657..3712    +  promoter       PLtetO-1 promoter (fragment): modified phage lambda PL promoter with tet operator sites (Lutz and Bujard, 1997)
   3758..3776    +  promoter       PLtetO-1 promoter (fragment): modified phage lambda PL promoter with tet operator sites (Lutz and Bujard, 1997)
   3777..3832    +  promoter       PLtetO-1 promoter (fragment): modified phage lambda PL promoter with tet operator sites (Lutz and Bujard, 1997)
   3882..3900    +  promoter       PLtetO-1 promoter (fragment): modified phage lambda PL promoter with tet operator sites (Lutz and Bujard, 1997)
   3901..3956    +  promoter       PLtetO-1 promoter (fragment): modified phage lambda PL promoter with tet operator sites (Lutz and Bujard, 1997)
   4002..4020    +  promoter       PLtetO-1 promoter (fragment): modified phage lambda PL promoter with tet operator sites (Lutz and Bujard, 1997)
   4021..4076    +  promoter       PLtetO-1 promoter (fragment): modified phage lambda PL promoter with tet operator sites (Lutz and Bujard, 1997)
   4122..4140    +  promoter       PLtetO-1 promoter (fragment): modified phage lambda PL promoter with tet operator sites (Lutz and Bujard, 1997)
   4141..4196    +  promoter       PLtetO-1 promoter (fragment): modified phage lambda PL promoter with tet operator sites (Lutz and Bujard, 1997)
   4242..4260    +  promoter       PLtetO-1 promoter (fragment): modified phage lambda PL promoter with tet operator sites (Lutz and Bujard, 1997)
   4261..4316    +  promoter       PLtetO-1 promoter (fragment): modified phage lambda PL promoter with tet operator sites (Lutz and Bujard, 1997)
   4362..4380    +  promoter       PLtetO-1 promoter (fragment): modified phage lambda PL promoter with tet operator sites (Lutz and Bujard, 1997)
   4381..4436    +  promoter       PLtetO-1 promoter (fragment): modified phage lambda PL promoter with tet operator sites (Lutz and Bujard, 1997)
   4486..4504    +  promoter       PLtetO-1 promoter (fragment): modified phage lambda PL promoter with tet operator sites (Lutz and Bujard, 1997)
   4505..4560    +  promoter       PLtetO-1 promoter (fragment): modified phage lambda PL promoter with tet operator sites (Lutz and Bujard, 1997)
   4606..4624    +  promoter       PLtetO-1 promoter (fragment): modified phage lambda PL promoter with tet operator sites (Lutz and Bujard, 1997)
   4625..4680    +  promoter       PLtetO-1 promoter (fragment): modified phage lambda PL promoter with tet operator sites (Lutz and Bujard, 1997)
   4726..4744    +  promoter       PLtetO-1 promoter (fragment): modified phage lambda PL promoter with tet operator sites (Lutz and Bujard, 1997)
   4745..4800    +  promoter       PLtetO-1 promoter (fragment): modified phage lambda PL promoter with tet operator sites (Lutz and Bujard, 1997)
   4846..4864    +  promoter       PLtetO-1 promoter (fragment): modified phage lambda PL promoter with tet operator sites (Lutz and Bujard, 1997)
   4865..4920    +  promoter       PLtetO-1 promoter (fragment): modified phage lambda PL promoter with tet operator sites (Lutz and Bujard, 1997)
   4966..4984    +  promoter       PLtetO-1 promoter (fragment): modified phage lambda PL promoter with tet operator sites (Lutz and Bujard, 1997)
   4985..5040    +  promoter       PLtetO-1 promoter (fragment): modified phage lambda PL promoter with tet operator sites (Lutz and Bujard, 1997)
   5077..5148    +  terminator     rrnB T1 terminator: transcription terminator T1 from the E. coli rrnB gene
   5164..5191    +  terminator     T7Te terminator: phage T7 early transcription terminator
   5198..1       +  misc_feature   BioBrick suffix (across the origin): universal suffix for all parts
>Addgene plasmid #160834 | pXWS20Ptet2 | addgene full sequence | sequence record 317146 | Addgene NGS Result
GGCTTCCTCGCTCACTGACTCGCTGCGCTCGGTCGTTCGGCTGCGGCGAGCGGTATCAGCTCACTCAAAG
GCGGTAATCTCGAGTCCCGTCAAGTCAGCGTAATGCTCTGCCAGTGTTACAACCAATTAACCAATTCTGA
TTAGAAAAACTCATCGAGCATCAAATGAAACTGCAATTTATTCATATCAGGATTATCGATACCATATTTT
TGAAAAAGCCGTTTCTGTAATGAAGGAGAAAACTCACCGAGGCAGTTCCATAGGATGGCAAGATCCTGGT
ATCGGTCTGCGATTCCGACTCGTCCAACATCAATACAACCTATTAATTTCCCCTCGTCAAAAATAAGGTT
ATCAAGTGAGAAATCACCATGAGTGACGACTGAATCCGGTGAGAATGGCAAAAGCTTATGCATTTCTTTC
CAGACTTGTTCAACAGGCCAGCCATTACGCTCGTCATCAAAATCACTCGCATCAACCAAACCGTTATTCA
TTCGTGATTGCGCCTGAGCGAGACGAAATACGCGATCGCTGTTAAAAGGACAATTACAAACAGGAATCGA
ATGCAACCGGCGCAGGAACACTGCCAGCGCATCAACAATATTTTCACCTGAATCAGGATATTCTTCTAAT
ACCTGGAATGCTGTTTTCCCGGGGATCGCAGTGGTGAGTAACCATGCATCATCAGGAGTACGGATAAAAT
GCTTGATGGTCGGAAGAGGCATAAATTCCGTCAGCCAGTTTAGTCTGACCATCTCATCTGTAACATCATT
GGCAACGCTACCTTTGCCATGTTTCAGAAACAACTCTGGCGCATCGGGCTTCCCATACAATCGATAGATT
GTCGCACCTGATTGCCCGACATTATCGCGAGCCCATTTATACCCATATAAATCAGCATCCATGTTGGAAT
TTAATCGCGGCCTGGAGCAAGACGTTTCCCGTTGAATATGGCTCATAACACCCCTTGTATTACTGTTTAT
GTAAGCAGACAGTTTTATTGTTCATGATGATATATTTTTATCTTGTGCAATGTAACATCAGAGATTTTGA
GACACAACGTGGCTTTGTTGAATAAATCGAACTTTTGCTGAGTTGAAGGATCAGATCACGCATCTTCCCG
ACAACGCAGACCGTTCCGTGGCAAAGCAAAAGTTCAAAATCACCAACTGGTCCACCTACAACAAAGCTCT
CATCAACCGTGGCTCCCTCACTTTCTGGCTGGATGATGGGGCGATTCAGGCCTGGTATGAGTCAGCAACA
CCTTCTTCACGAGGCAGACCTCAGCGCTAGCGGAGTGTATACTGGCTTACTATGTTGGCACTGATGAGGG
TGTCAGTGAAGTGCTTCATGTGGCAGGAGAAAAAAGGCTGCACCGGTGCGTCAGCAGAATATGTGATACA
GGATATATTCCGCTTCCTCGCTCACTGACTCGCTACGCTCGGTCGTTCGACTGCGGCGAGCGGAAATGGC
TTACGAACGGGGCGGAGATTTCCTGGAAGATGCCAGGAAGATACTTAACAGGGAAGTGAGAGGGCCGCGG
CAAAGCCGTTTTTCCATAGGCTCCGCCCCCTGACAAGCATCACGAAATCTGACGCTCAAATCAGTGGTGG
CGAAACCCGACAGGACTATAAAGATACCAGGCGTTTCCCCCTGGCGGCTCCCTCGTGCGCTCTCCTGTTC
CTGCCTTTCGGTTTACCGGTGTCATTCCGCTGTTATGGCCGCGTTTGTCTCATTCCACGCCTGACACTCA
GTTCCGGGTAGGCAGTTCGCTCCAAGCTGGACTGTATGCACGAACCCCCCGTTCAGTCCGACCGCTGCGC
CTTATCCGGTAACTATCGTCTTGAGTCCAACCCGGAAAGACATGCAAAAGCACCACTGGCAGCAGCCACT
GGTAATTGATTTAGAGGAGTTAGTCTTGAAGTCATGCGCCGGTTAAGGCTAAACTGAAAGGACAAGTTTT
GGTGACTGCGCTCCTCCAAGCCAGTTACCTCGGTTCAAAGAGTTGGTAGCTCAGAGAACCTTCAAAAAAC
CGCCCTGCAAGGCGGTTTTTTCGTTTTCAGAGCAAGAGATTACGCGCAGACCAAAACGATCTCAAGAAGA
TCATCTTATTAAGGGGTCTGACGCTCAGTGGAACGAAAACTCACGTTAAGGGATTTTGGTCATGAGATTA
TCAAAAAGGATCTTCACCTAGATCCTTTTAAATTAAAAATGAAGTTTTAAATCAATCTAAAGTATATATG
AGTAAACTTGGTCTGACAGTTACCAATGCTTAATCAGTGAGGCACCTATCTCAGCGATCTGTCTATTTCG
TTCATCCATAGTTGCCTGACTCCCCGTCGTGTAGATAACTACGATACGGGAGGGCTTACCATCTGGCCCC
AGTGCTGCAATGATACCGCGAGACCCACGCTCACCGGCTCCAGATTTATCAGCAATAAACCAGCCAGCCG
GAAGGGCCGAGCGCAGAAGTGGTCCTGCAACTTTATCCGCCTCCATCCAGTCTATTCCATGGTGCCACCT
GACGTCTAAGAAACCATTATTATCATGACATTAACCTATAAAAATAGGCGTATCACGAGGCAGAATTTCA
GATAAAAAAAATCCTTAGCTTTCGCTAAGGATGATTTCTGGAATTCGCGGCCGCTTCTAGAGATCGATTT
TAGAGCTGCCTTTTCAGCAGGACGCACTGACCTCCCTATCAGTGATAGAGATTGACATCCCTATCAGTGA
TAGAGATACTGAGCACATATCTTAGGTGTCCCTAGAATGAGTATCGATTTTAGAGCTGCCTTTTCAGCAG
GACGCACTGACCTCCCTATCAGTGATAGAGATTGACATCCCTATCAGTGATAGAGATACTGAGCACATAT
CTTAGGTGTCCCTAGAATTTCCATCGATTTTAGAGCTGCCTTTTCAGCAGGACGCACTGACCTCCCTATC
AGTGATAGAGATTGACATCCCTATCAGTGATAGAGATACTGAGCACATATCTTAGGTGTCCCTAGAATGA
CTATCGATTTTAGAGCTGCCTTTTCAGCAGGACGCACTGACCTCCCTATCAGTGATAGAGATTGACATCC
CTATCAGTGATAGAGATACTGAGCACATATCTTAGGTGTCCCTAGAATTGATATCGATTTTAGAGCTGCC
TTTTCAGCAGGACGCACTGACCTCCCTATCAGTGATAGAGATTGACATCCCTATCAGTGATAGAGATACT
GAGCACATATCTTAGGTGTCCCTAGAATTACTAGAGATCGATTTTAGAGCTGCCTTTTCAGCAGGACGCA
CTGACCTCCCTATCAGTGATAGAGATTGACATCCCTATCAGTGATAGAGATACTGAGCACATATCTTAGG
TGTCCCTAGAATGAGTATCGATTTTAGAGCTGCCTTTTCAGCAGGACGCACTGACCTCCCTATCAGTGAT
AGAGATTGACATCCCTATCAGTGATAGAGATACTGAGCACATATCTTAGGTGTCCCTAGAATTTCCATCG
ATTTTAGAGCTGCCTTTTCAGCAGGACGCACTGACCTCCCTATCAGTGATAGAGATTGACATCCCTATCA
GTGATAGAGATACTGAGCACATATCTTAGGTGTCCCTAGAATGACTATCGATTTTAGAGCTGCCTTTTCA
GCAGGACGCACTGACCTCCCTATCAGTGATAGAGATTGACATCCCTATCAGTGATAGAGATACTGAGCAC
ATATCTTAGGTGTCCCTAGAATTGATATCGATTTTAGAGCTGCCTTTTCAGCAGGACGCACTGACCTCCC
TATCAGTGATAGAGATTGACATCCCTATCAGTGATAGAGATACTGAGCACATATCTTAGGTGTCCCTAGA
ATTACTAGAGATCGATTTTAGAGCTGCCTTTTCAGCAGGACGCACTGACCTCCCTATCAGTGATAGAGAT
TGACATCCCTATCAGTGATAGAGATACTGAGCACATATCTTAGGTGTCCCTAGAATGAGTATCGATTTTA
GAGCTGCCTTTTCAGCAGGACGCACTGACCTCCCTATCAGTGATAGAGATTGACATCCCTATCAGTGATA
GAGATACTGAGCACATATCTTAGGTGTCCCTAGAATTTCCATCGATTTTAGAGCTGCCTTTTCAGCAGGA
CGCACTGACCTCCCTATCAGTGATAGAGATTGACATCCCTATCAGTGATAGAGATACTGAGCACATATCT
TAGGTGTCCCTAGAATGACTATCGATTTTAGAGCTGCCTTTTCAGCAGGACGCACTGACCTCCCTATCAG
TGATAGAGATTGACATCCCTATCAGTGATAGAGATACTGAGCACATATCTTAGGTGTCCCTAGAATTGAT
ATCGATTTTAGAGCTGCCTTTTCAGCAGGACGCACTGACCTCCCTATCAGTGATAGAGATTGACATCCCT
ATCAGTGATAGAGATACTGAGCACATATCTTAGGTGTCCCTAGAATTACTAGAGATCGATTTTAGAGCTG
CCTTTTCAGCAGGACGCACTGACCTCCCTATCAGTGATAGAGATTGACATCCCTATCAGTGATAGAGATA
CTGAGCACATATCTTAGGTGTCCCTAGAATGAGTATCGATTTTAGAGCTGCCTTTTCAGCAGGACGCACT
GACCTCCCTATCAGTGATAGAGATTGACATCCCTATCAGTGATAGAGATACTGAGCACATATCTTAGGTG
TCCCTAGAATTTCCATCGATTTTAGAGCTGCCTTTTCAGCAGGACGCACTGACCTCCCTATCAGTGATAG
AGATTGACATCCCTATCAGTGATAGAGATACTGAGCACATATCTTAGGTGTCCCTAGAATGACTATCGAT
TTTAGAGCTGCCTTTTCAGCAGGACGCACTGACCTCCCTATCAGTGATAGAGATTGACATCCCTATCAGT
GATAGAGATACTGAGCACATATCTTAGGTGTCCCTAGAATTGATATCGATTTTAGAGCTGCCTTTTCAGC
AGGACGCACTGACCTCCCTATCAGTGATAGAGATTGACATCCCTATCAGTGATAGAGATACTGAGCACAT
ATCTTAGGTGTCCCTAGAATTACTAGAGCCAGGCATCAAATAAAACGAAAGGCTCAGTCGAAAGACTGGG
CCTTTCGTTTTATCTGTTGTTTGTCGGTGAACGCTCTCTACTAGAGTCACACTGGCTCACCTTCGGGTGG
GCCTTTCTGCGTTTATATACTAGTAGCGGCCGCTGCA
