>Addgene plasmid #160834 | pXWS20Ptet2 | depositor partial sequence | sequence record 311335 | (20 X Ptet2)-t
ATCGATTTTAGAGCTGCCTTTTCAGCAGGACGCACTGACCTCCCTATCAGTGATAGAGATTGACATCCCT
ATCAGTGATAGAGATACTGAGCACATATCTTAGGTGTCCCTAGAATGAGTATCGATTTTAGAGCTGCCTT
TTCAGCAGGACGCACTGACCTCCCTATCAGTGATAGAGATTGACATCCCTATCAGTGATAGAGATACTGA
GCACATATCTTAGGTGTCCCTAGAATTTCCATCGATTTTAGAGCTGCCTTTTCAGCAGGACGCACTGACC
TCCCTATCAGTGATAGAGATTGACATCCCTATCAGTGATAGAGATACTGAGCACATATCTTAGGTGTCCC
TAGAATGACTATCGATTTTAGAGCTGCCTTTTCAGCAGGACGCACTGACCTCCCTATCAGTGATAGAGAT
TGACATCCCTATCAGTGATAGAGATACTGAGCACATATCTTAGGTGTCCCTAGAATTGATATCGATTTTA
GAGCTGCCTTTTCAGCAGGACGCACTGACCTCCCTATCAGTGATAGAGATTGACATCCCTATCAGTGATA
GAGATACTGAGCACATATCTTAGGTGTCCCTAGAATTACTAGAGATCGATTTTAGAGCTGCCTTTTCAGC
AGGACGCACTGACCTCCCTATCAGTGATAGAGATTGACATCCCTATCAGTGATAGAGATACTGAGCACAT
ATCTTAGGTGTCCCTAGAATGAGTATCGATTTTAGAGCTGCCTTTTCAGCAGGACGCACTGACCTCCCTA
TCAGTGATAGAGATTGACATCCCTATCAGTGATAGAGATACTGAGCACATATCTTAGGTGTCCCTAGAAT
TTCCATCGATTTTAGAGCTGCCTTTTCAGCAGGACGCACTGACCTCCCTATCAGTGATAGAGATTGACAT
CCCTATCAGTGATAGAGATACTGAGCACATATCTTAGGTGTCCCTAGAATGACTATCGATTTTAGAGCTG
CCTTTTCAGCAGGACGCACTGACCTCCCTATCAGTGATAGAGATTGACATCCCTATCAGTGATAGAGATA
CTGAGCACATATCTTAGGTGTCCCTAGAATTGATATCGATTTTAGAGCTGCCTTTTCAGCAGGACGCACT
GACCTCCCTATCAGTGATAGAGATTGACATCCCTATCAGTGATAGAGATACTGAGCACATATCTTAGGTG
TCCCTAGAATTACTAGAGATCGATTTTAGAGCTGCCTTTTCAGCAGGACGCACTGACCTCCCTATCAGTG
ATAGAGATTGACATCCCTATCAGTGATAGAGATACTGAGCACATATCTTAGGTGTCCCTAGAATGAGTAT
CGATTTTAGAGCTGCCTTTTCAGCAGGACGCACTGACCTCCCTATCAGTGATAGAGATTGACATCCCTAT
CAGTGATAGAGATACTGAGCACATATCTTAGGTGTCCCTAGAATTTCCATCGATTTTAGAGCTGCCTTTT
CAGCAGGACGCACTGACCTCCCTATCAGTGATAGAGATTGACATCCCTATCAGTGATAGAGATACTGAGC
ACATATCTTAGGTGTCCCTAGAATGACTATCGATTTTAGAGCTGCCTTTTCAGCAGGACGCACTGACCTC
CCTATCAGTGATAGAGATTGACATCCCTATCAGTGATAGAGATACTGAGCACATATCTTAGGTGTCCCTA
GAATTGATATCGATTTTAGAGCTGCCTTTTCAGCAGGACGCACTGACCTCCCTATCAGTGATAGAGATTG
ACATCCCTATCAGTGATAGAGATACTGAGCACATATCTTAGGTGTCCCTAGAATTACTAGAGATCGATTT
TAGAGCTGCCTTTTCAGCAGGACGCACTGACCTCCCTATCAGTGATAGAGATTGACATCCCTATCAGTGA
TAGAGATACTGAGCACATATCTTAGGTGTCCCTAGAATGAGTATCGATTTTAGAGCTGCCTTTTCAGCAG
GACGCACTGACCTCCCTATCAGTGATAGAGATTGACATCCCTATCAGTGATAGAGATACTGAGCACATAT
CTTAGGTGTCCCTAGAATTTCCATCGATTTTAGAGCTGCCTTTTCAGCAGGACGCACTGACCTCCCTATC
AGTGATAGAGATTGACATCCCTATCAGTGATAGAGATACTGAGCACATATCTTAGGTGTCCCTAGAATGA
CTATCGATTTTAGAGCTGCCTTTTCAGCAGGACGCACTGACCTCCCTATCAGTGATAGAGATTGACATCC
CTATCAGTGATAGAGATACTGAGCACATATCTTAGGTGTCCCTAGAATTGATATCGATTTTAGAGCTGCC
TTTTCAGCAGGACGCACTGACCTCCCTATCAGTGATAGAGATTGACATCCCTATCAGTGATAGAGATACT
GAGCACATATCTTAGGTGTCCCTAGAATTACTAGAGCCAGGCATCAAATAAAACGAAAGGCTCAGTCGAA
AGACTGGGCCTTTCGTTTTATCTGTTGTTTGTCGGTGAACGCTCTCTACTAGAGTCACACTGGCTCACCT
TCGGGTGGGCCTTTCTGCGTTTATA
